Addgene plasmid #41028: pDM291-tetR'-tup11Δ70
Depositing lab: Michael Nick Boddy. Depositing organization: Scripps California (The Scripps Research Institute). Publication: A new versatile system for rapid control of gene expression in the fission yeast Schizosaccharomyces pombe. Zilio N, Wehrkamp-Richter S, Boddy MN. Yeast. 2012 Aug 29. doi: 10.1002/yea.2920. PubMed 22968950.
Backbone
  Vector backbone: pDM291
  Vector type: Yeast Expression
  Selectable markers: ura4
Growth in bacteria
  Bacterial resistance: Ampicillin, 100 μg/mL
  Growth temperature: 37°C
  Growth strain: DH5alpha
  Copy number: Unknown
Gene/Insert
  Gene/Insert name: tetR'-tup11Δ70
  Mutation: tup11 starts at aa70
Terms and licenses: Academic/Nonprofit Terms; Industry Terms: Not Available to Industry
How to cite: pDM291-tetR'-tup11Δ70 was a gift from Michael Nick Boddy (Addgene plasmid # 41028 ; http://n2t.net/addgene:41028 ; RRID:Addgene_41028)
