[The description below was written by a language model from this plasmid's Addgene catalogue record and pLannotate feature annotations shown in this document.]
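Description:
pDM291-tetR'-tup11Δ70 is a 10.8 kb fission yeast expression plasmid built on the pDM291 backbone. It carries a chimeric tetracycline-responsive repressor intended for regulated gene expression in Schizosaccharomyces pombe. In E. coli it is propagated through a high-copy ColE1/pUC-type origin and selected with ampicillin via the β-lactamase gene. No yeast autonomous replication sequence is annotated. A short stretch of S. pombe genomic sequence (annotated as tam14) is present, so the plasmid may be meant for chromosomal integration, although the record does not state this.

The yeast marker is S. pombe ura4, which complements uracil auxotrophy. It sits between two directly repeated copies of Salmonella hisG. This is the classic "ura-blaster" layout, in which recombination between the repeats can excise the marker so that it can be reused. The small TcR and tet promoter fragments around ura4 look like cloning remnants.

The payload is driven by the CMV enhancer/promoter and terminated by the S. cerevisiae ADH1 terminator. Its open reading frame joins a TetR fragment, a short segment matching λ cI repressor, and Tup11, the S. pombe transcriptional corepressor. Tup11 is truncated so that it begins at residue 70. The role of the cI-like segment and the exact meaning of the prime in tetR' are not explained in the record. A lacZα fragment follows the fusion and is probably residual polylinker sequence.

TetR binds tetO operators and is released by tetracycline-class drugs. Fusing it to Tup11 should therefore bring active repression to a tetO-bearing promoter and allow rapid drug-controlled switching of target genes, in line with the associated publication on a system for rapid control of S. pombe gene expression.
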