Features (pLannotate 1.2.2; 21 found; start..end, strand, type, name):
    148..1044    -  CDS            hisG: HIS1_SALTY - Experimental evidence at protein level: Swiss-Prot protein existence level 1. Catalyzes the condensation of ATP and 5-phosphoribose 1- diphosphate to form N'-(5'-phosphoribosyl)-ATP (PR-ATP). Has a crucial role in the pathway because the rate of histidine biosynthesis seems to be controlled primarily by regulation of HisG enzymatic activity (By similarity). From Salmonella typhimurium (strain LT2 / SGSC1412 / ATCC 700720).
   1155..1306    -  CDS            TcR (fragment): tetracycline efflux protein; tet; confers resistance to tetracycline
   1742..2536    -  CDS            S. pombe ura4: orotidine 5'-phosphate decarboxylase, required for uracil biosynthesis; Schizosaccharomyces pombe ura4
   3064..3088    -  promoter       tet promoter (fragment): E. coli promoter for tetracycline efflux protein gene
   3249..4145    -  CDS            hisG: HIS1_SALTY - Experimental evidence at protein level: Swiss-Prot protein existence level 1. Catalyzes the condensation of ATP and 5-phosphoribose 1- diphosphate to form N'-(5'-phosphoribosyl)-ATP (PR-ATP). Has a crucial role in the pathway because the rate of histidine biosynthesis seems to be controlled primarily by regulation of HisG enzymatic activity (By similarity). From Salmonella typhimurium (strain LT2 / SGSC1412 / ATCC 700720).
   4270..4288    -  promoter       T7 promoter: promoter for bacteriophage T7 RNA polymerase
   4399..4778    +  enhancer       CMV enhancer: human cytomegalovirus immediate early enhancer
   4779..4982    +  promoter       CMV promoter: human cytomegalovirus (CMV) immediate early promoter
   5082..5698    +  CDS            TetR (fragment): tetracycline repressor TetR; tetR from transposon Tn10; TetR binds to the tetracycline operator tetO to inhibit transcription. This inhibition can be relieved by adding tetracycline or doxycycline.
   5703..5825    +  CDS            λ repressor (fragment): phage λ repressor; cI
   5829..7463    +  CDS            tup11 (fragment): TUP11_SCHPO - Experimental evidence at protein level: Swiss-Prot protein existence level 1. Transcriptional repressor. From Schizosaccharomyces pombe (strain 972 / ATCC 24843) (Fission yeast).
   7481..7638    +  CDS            lacZα (fragment): LacZα fragment of β-galactosidase; lacZ fragment
   7664..7851    +  terminator     ADH1 terminator: S. cerevisiae ADH1; transcription terminator for the S. cerevisiae alcohol dehydrogenase 1 (ADH1) gene
   7908..8177    -  CDS            tam14: TAM14_SCHPO - Experimental evidence at transcript level: Swiss-Prot protein existence level 2. May interact with target proteins during translocation into the lumen of the endoplasmic reticulum. May protect unfolded target proteins against degradation and facilitate correct glycosylation (By similarity). From Schizosaccharomyces pombe (strain 972 / ATCC 24843) (Fission yeast).
   8520..8573    -  CDS            lacI (fragment): lac repressor; lacI; The lac repressor binds to the lac operator to inhibit transcription in E. coli. This inhibition can be relieved by adding lactose or isopropyl-β-D-thiogalactopyranoside (IPTG).
   8756..9344    -  rep_origin     ori: high-copy-number ColE1/pMB1/pBR322/pUC origin of replication
   9515..10375   -  CDS            AmpR: β-lactamase; bla; confers resistance to ampicillin, carbenicillin, and related antibiotics
  10376..10480   -  promoter       AmpR promoter: bla
  10575..10610   +  CDS            rop (fragment): Rop protein, which maintains plasmids at low copy number; rop
  10712..10763   +  misc_feature   bom (fragment): basis of mobility region from pBR322
  10826..2       +  promoter       SP6 promoter (across the origin): promoter for bacteriophage SP6 RNA polymerase
>Addgene plasmid #41028 | pDM291-tetR'-tup11Δ70 | depositor full sequence | sequence record 54338 | pDM291-tetR'-tup11Δ70 sequence 10842 bps
GAACGATCCGCTGTTCCAGTCAATCAGGGTATTGAAGCTCATGGTCTTTACTCCATCACAGGGTTCCGCC
TTATCCGGCCTACAGAACCCAAAATATCAACGCATTACGTAGGCCTGATAAGCGCAGCGCCATCAGGCGT
CAGATCACTCCATCATCTTCTCGATCGGCAGTACCAGAATCGAGCTGGCGCCAAGCGCTTTCAGTTTCTC
CATGGTTTCCCAGAACAACGTTTCGCTGCTGACCATGTGCATCGCCACGCGCTGTTGCTCGCCTGCCAGC
GGCAGAATTGTCGGCCTTTCGGCGCCTGGCAGCAGGGCGATAACCTCTTCCAGGCGTTCACTTGGCGCGT
GCATCATGATGTATTTCGATTCGCGCGCCTGAATCACGCCCTGAATACGGGTCAGCAATTTATCGATCAG
CTCTTGCTTGCTCTGTGCCATCTCACCGTCGCGCTGAATCAGACAGGCTTTAGAGCGGTAGATAACTTCG
ACTTCACGCAGGCCGTTAGCTTCAAGCGTCGCGCCGGTAGAGACCAAATCGCAGATAGCGTCGGCCAGCC
CCGCGCGCGGCGCGACTTCGACAGAACCATTTAACAGACACGATTTAAAAGAGACGCCTTTCTGGTCGAG
GTAGCGTTTGAGGAGGTGCGGATATGAGGTAGCGATACGTTTACCGTCCAGCGCGGCCGGGCCGTCCCAG
GCTTCGTCAACCGGTGTTGCCAGCGATAAACGGCAGCCGCCGAAGTCAAGACGGCGCAGGGTTAAATAGC
GTGGATCTTCGCCCTGTGCGCGGCGGTTGAGTAGCTCTTCTTCCAGCACGTTTTCGCCGATAATACCGAG
ATCGACCACGCCATCCATTACCAGACCCGGAATGTCATCATCACGCACGCGCAGGATATCAATCGGCATG
TTTTCCGCCATCGCAATCAGGCGCTGAGTGTGTAAATTAATTTTTATGCCGCAGCGGGCCAGCAATTCTC
GTGAATCATCGCTTAAACGGCCTGATTTCTGAATAGCTATGCGTAAGCGGGTGTTGTCTAACATTCTGCG
TTCCTCTTTATCCTGTCTGAACCGGTCTGTATCGCGCGCCAAAAAAAAAGCCCCCGGAAGATGATCTTCC
GGGGGCTTTCTCATGCGTTCATGCACCACTGGAAGATCCACAGGACGGGTGTGGTCGCCATGATCGCGTA
GTCGATAGTGGCTCCAAGTAGCGAAGCGAGCAGGACTGGGCGGCGGCCAAAGCGGTCGGACAGTGCTCCG
AGAACGGGTGCGCATAGAAATTGCATCAACGCATATAGCGCTAGCAAGCTTGTGATATTGACGAAACTTT
TTGACATCTAATTTATTCTGTTCCAACACCAATGTTTATAACCAAGTTTTATCTTGTTTGTCTACATGGT
ATTTTACATTCATCTACATACATCTTTCATTGGCTTTGTACATAGTTATCATTACAAGTCTAAAAAAATT
CACTCTTTTCTTATTCAATGTCAATCCAAGAGAAAAGATTGTGGTAATGTTGTAGGAGCATGTTTAATAA
ATTACTATAGCAAATTACTTTTTATTCCCAAGGTGTTTATCTATAATAGTTAATATTTTAGTCGCTACAT
AAAATTTTACCAAAGAGTACTTGTATACTAATTCTAAATGCCTTCTGACATAAAACGCCTAGGAAAACAA
ACGCAAACAAGGCATCGACTTTTTCAATAACCAACCAAAAAAATTTTACATTAGTCTTTTTTTAATGCTG
AGAAAGTCTTTGCTGATATGCCTTCCAACCAGCTTCTCTATATCTCTTGGCTTCGACAACAGGATTACGA
CCAGCTCCATAGACTCCACGACCAACAATGATGATATCGCTACCGCAGTTTACAATCACTTCTTCAGGAG
TACGATATTGCTGTCCCAGCCCGTCTCCTTTAACATCCAAGCCGATACCAGGGGACATAGTTATGTAGTC
GCTTTGAAGGTTAGGAAATCGACGACCAGCTATAAAGCCAAAGCAAAAATCGGTATGCTTCTCAAACCAT
TCTAAGGTTTTCTCTGTGTAGGAACCAGTAGCCAAAGAGCCTTTGGAAGACATTTCAGCCAAAAGCAAGA
GACCACGTCCCAAAGGTAAACCAACTTCTTTGAGGCCTTGTATAATACCCTCGCCTGGCACTGTATGGCA
ATTTGTGATATGAGCCCAAGAAGCAATTTTGTACACACCAGATGCATATTGTAGCTTGACGGTATTTCCA
ATGTCTGCGAATTTGCGATCCTCAAAGATAAGAAAACGATGCTTTTTACCTAAGGCCACCAGTTTTTCTA
CCATATCCTGGTCGAAATCCTCGACAACGTCAATATGTGTCTTGATAACACAGACATAGGGTCCAATTTT
ATCTACCAATTCTAAGATTTCGGATTTCTTCGTCAAATCGACCGCGACTGACAAGTTGCTTTGCTTTTCT
TCCATCAAAGCCAACAATTCCTTGGCAATGGGATTTTTCATCCCCTCAGCTCTAGCTGAATAGCTTTGAA
ATACTCTAGCATCCATAACTTTGCTTTTAAACCTTTAATTTCGATCCAAGCAAAAAAGAGGTTCTTGGTA
GGACAATACGGTAAGAAAACACGACATGTGCAGAGATGCCGACGAAGCATAGTTAAACTGGGATGGTAAA
ATCAATTAAGAATTTATAAAGACAAAATTGTATAAGTCTCTAAAACATCTTAATTATACCTCACAGAACT
ATCTAAAATATATTCACAAAGTGCAAACATTATCATGAAAAAGAACCATTTTAATTTAAAGCAAGGGCAT
TAAGGCTTATTTACAGAATTTCTTACTTTTGTAAAGATTATAAGGCTGATTATCTTTTTCACCATGCCAA
AAATTACACAAGATAGAATGGATGTTTGAAATTAAACGTGAGTATACAAACAAATACACTAGGTAAATCG
AAACATTTTTTTCTCCATTAAGTAACAAATTCCTATTTAGAGAAAGAATGCTGAGTAGATTAAATAATCT
ATACAAACTTTTTTAACACAAATGCATACATATAGCCAGTGGGATTTGTAGCTAAGCTTATCGATGATAA
GCTGTCAAACATGAGAATTAATTCAGATCCGCTGTTCCAGTCAATCAGGGTATTGAAGCTCATGGTCTTT
ACTCCATCACAGGGTTCCGCCTTATCCGGCCTACAGAACCCAAAATATCAACGCATTACGTAGGCCTGAT
AAGCGCAGCGCCATCAGGCGTCAGATCACTCCATCATCTTCTCGATCGGCAGTACCAGAATCGAGCTGGC
GCCAAGCGCTTTCAGTTTCTCCATGGTTTCCCAGAACAACGTTTCGCTGCTGACCATGTGCATCGCCACG
CGCTGTTGCTCGCCTGCCAGCGGCAGAATTGTCGGCCTTTCGGCGCCTGGCAGCAGGGCGATAACCTCTT
CCAGGCGTTCACTTGGCGCGTGCATCATGATGTATTTCGATTCGCGCGCCTGAATCACGCCCTGAATACG
GGTCAGCAATTTATCGATCAGCTCTTGCTTGCTCTGTGCCATCTCACCGTCGCGCTGAATCAGACAGGCT
TTAGAGCGGTAGATAACTTCGACTTCACGCAGGCCGTTAGCTTCAAGCGTCGCGCCGGTAGAGACCAAAT
CGCAGATAGCGTCGGCCAGCCCCGCGCGCGGCGCGACTTCGACAGAACCATTTAACAGACACGATTTAAA
AGAGACGCCTTTCTGGTCGAGGTAGCGTTTGAGGAGGTGCGGATATGAGGTAGCGATACGTTTACCGTCC
AGCGCGGCCGGGCCGTCCCAGGCTTCGTCAACCGGTGTTGCCAGCGATAAACGGCAGCCGCCGAAGTCAA
GACGGCGCAGGGTTAAATAGCGTGGATCTTCGCCCTGTGCGCGGCGGTTGAGTAGCTCTTCTTCCAGCAC
GTTTTCGCCGATAATACCGAGATCGACCACGCCATCCATTACCAGACCCGGAATGTCATCATCACGCACG
CGCAGGATATCAATCGGCATGTTTTCCGCCATCGCAATCAGGCGCTGAGTGTGTAAATTAATTTTTATGC
CGCAGCGGGCCAGCAATTCTCGTGAATCATCGCTTAAACGGCCTGATTTCTGAATAGCTATGCGTAAGCG
GGTGTTGTCTAACATTCTGCGTTCCTCTTTATCCTGTCTGAACCGGTCTGTATCGCGCGCCAAAAAAAAA
GCCCCCGGAAGATGATCTTCCGGGGGCTTTCTCATGCGTTCATGCACCACTGGAAGATCTGCCGGTCTCC
CTATAGTGAGTCGTATTAATTTCGATAAGCCAGGTTGGGGGTCGAGGAGCTTGGCCCATTGCATACGTTG
TATCCATATCATAATATGTACATTTATATTGGCTCATGTCCAACATTACCGCCATGTTGACATTGATTAT
TGACTAGTTATTAATAGTAATCAATTACGGGGTCATTAGTTCATAGCCCATATATGGAGTTCCGCGTTAC
ATAACTTACGGTAAATGGCCCGCCTGGCTGACCGCCCAACGACCCCCGCCCATTGACGTCAATAATGACG
TATGTTCCCATAGTAACGCCAATAGGGACTTTCCATTGACGTCAATGGGTGGAGTATTTACGCTAAACTG
CCCACTTGGCAGTACATCAAGTGTATCATATGCCAAGTACGCCCCCTATTGACGTCAATGACGGTAAATG
GCCCGCCTGGCATTATGCCCAGTACATGACCTTATGGGACTTTCCTACTTGGCAGTACATCTACGTATTA
GTCATCGCTATTACCATGGTGATGCGGTTTTGGCAGTACATCAATGGGCGTGGATAGCGGTTTGACTCAC
GGGGATTTCCAAGTCTCCACCCCATTGACGTCAATGGGAGTTTGTTTTGGCACCAAAATCAACGGGACTT
TCCAAAATGTCGTAACAACTCCGCCCCATTGACGCAAATGGGCGGTAGGCGTGTACGGTGGGAGGTCTAT
ATAAGCAGAGCTCGTTTAGTGAACCGTCAGATCGCCTGGAGACGCCATCCACGCTGTTTTGACCTCCATA
GAAGACACCGGGACCGATCCAGCCTCCGCGGCCGAATTCATATGTCTAGATTAGATAAAAGTAAAGTGAT
TAACAGCGCATTAGAGCTGCTTAATGAGGTCGGAATCGAAGGTTTAACAACCCGTAAACTCGCCCAGAAG
CTTGGTGTAGAGCAGCCTACACTGTATTGGCATGTAAAAAATAAGCGGGCTTTGCTCGACGCCTTAGCCA
TTGAGATGTTAGATAGGCACCATACTCACTTTTGCCCTTTAAAAGGGGAAAGCTGGCAAGATTTTTTACG
CAATAACGCTAAAAGTTTTAGATGTGCTTTACTAAGTCATCGCAATGGAGCAAAAGTACATTCAGATACA
CGGCCTACAGAAAAACAGTATGAAACTCTCGAAAATCAATTAGCCTTTTTATGCCAACAAGGTTTTTCAC
TAGAGAACGCGTTATATGCACTCAGCGCTGTGGGGCATTTTACTTTAGGTTGCGTATTGGAAGATCAAGA
GCATCAAGTCGCTAAAGAAGAAAGGGAAACACCTACTACTGATAGTATGCCGCCATTATTACGACAAGCT
ATCGAATTATTTGATCACCAAGGTGCAGAGCCAGCCTTCTTATTCGGCCTTGAATTGATCATATGCGGAT
TAGAAAAACAACTTAAATGTGAAAGTGGATCTGTTAGTATGCAGCCGTCACTTAGAAGTGAGTATGAGTA
CCCTGTTTTTTCTCATGTTCAGGCAGGGATGTTCTCACCTAAGCTTAGAACCTTTACCAAAGGTGATGCG
GAGAGATGGGTAAGCGGTACCTACGAAAAAGATATCAACAAGTTGAAGCGAGAGCTTGAAGAATTAGGTG
TCGAAGCGAATACCGCAAGTTATAGAAATCGTGGAGAAAGATCTGAACTTGCCGCTTCTAATAATCAAGT
TACCCATATTGATCAGGAACATCCCTCTCAAACCAAATCTACTTCTCAGCCTCCAAGTAACCATCTACCT
GCCTTTCAGCAAATCCCTCCAATTCACCAATCAGCTTATCCTCAAAATAATGTTGCTGAAGTATTGATGC
CTCCAATTCCTCCTTCAGTAGAGGCTTCTAGCGGGCAAAATTTTAATCAGGGAATTGCTTCTCAAAATCC
CGCGATATCTACATCCAATTTACCTAGTACTACACCTTTATATATCCCTCCTGTTAATTACGGAGCAAAT
CAGGTTTCTCAACAACCAAATCCTCAATTGCCTGGTGTTTCCAATTATTATAATCCAAGTGCTACTTCAA
AACCTGCTGTGAATGTCCAGCCACCGCGTATTCCTACCAAAGCAACTCCTTCGGCTGAACCTTCTATGAC
TGCTTCTGCGAATGCTGGTTCTATATCCCAAGCGGGTCCTGATGGAGAATATCAGGGAAGAGAACAGATT
GCTCCAGTTTCAGATACAGAAGCTGCTAGAAAGACAACTTCTCAGAGTTGGTACGTCACTTATAACCCAG
CATGCAAAAGGGTTTTTAATATTAATCTCGTGCACACACTAGAGCATCCCAGTGTTGTTTGCTGCGTTAA
GTTTAGTAACAATGGCAAGTATTTAGCAACTGGCTGTAACCAGGCCGCTAATGTCTTTGATGTTCAGACT
GGCAAAAAACTTTTTACTTTGCATGAAGAATCACCTGATCCTTCCCGTGATTTGTATGTGAGAACCATTG
CTTTCAGCCCTGATGGTAAGTATTTAGTCACGGGAACAGAAGATCGTCAAATAAAACTCTGGGATCTCTC
AACTCAAAAAGTTCGTTACGTATTTTCAGGTCATGAACAAGATATCTATTCCTTAGATTTTAGCCATAAT
GGGCGATTCATCGTCTCTGGTAGTGGCGATCGAACTGCACGACTCTGGGATGTGGAGACAGGTCAATGTA
TTTTAAAGTTAGAAATTGAGAATGGTGTGACGGCAATAGCCATCTCTCCAAATGATCAATTCATTGCAGT
TGGTAGTCTAGATCAGATAATTCGAGTATGGTCTGTGTCGGGTACTTTGGTTGAACGATTGGAAGGTCAT
AAGGAGAGTGTTTATTCTATTGCCTTTTCGCCCGACAGCAGCATTCTTCTTAGTGGAAGTCTTGATAAGA
CTATCAAAGTCTGGGAATTACAAGCAACTCGTTCAGTTGGCCTTTCAGCTATTAAGCCTGAAGGTATTTG
CAAAGCCACCTATACAGGACATACTGATTTTGTTCTTTCAGTAGCTGTTTCACCCGACAGCCGTTGGGGA
TTAAGCGGATCGAAGGATAGAAGTATGCAATTCTGGGATTTGCAAACAGGCCAATCTTATCTCACTTGTC
AAGGACACAAGAATTCAGTTATTTCCGTATGCTTTAGCCCAGATGGTAGGCAATTTGCTTCGGGAAGTGG
TGATTTACGTGCTCGCATATGGTCAATTGACCCTGCATCTCCTTGAGGTACCGAGCTCGAATTCACTGGC
CGTCGTTTTACAACGTCGTGACTGGGAAAACCCTGGCGTTACCCAACTTAATCGCCTTGCAGCACATCCC
CCTTTCGCCAGCTGGCGTAATAGCGAAGAGGCCCGCACCGATCGCCCTTCCCAACAGTTGCGCAGCCTGA
ATGGCGAATGGCGCCCGCGCCACTTCTAAATAAGCGAATTTCTTATGATTTATGATTTTTATTATTAAAT
AAGTTATAAAAAAAATAAGTGTATACAAATTTTAAAGTGACTCTTAGGTTTTAAAACGAAAATTCTTATT
CTTGAGTAACTCTTTCCTGTAGGTCAGGTTGCTTTCTCAGGTATAGTATGAGGTCGCTCTTATTGACCAC
ACCTCTACCGGCAGATCCGCTAGGGGGTGCAAATAGGTTTTAAAATTGCTCCAATCACATGTTCTTAAGA
AAAAAACGTCAAAAGAAATCTAAGTATTCCCAAAATAATTCCTCCTGACATGAGAAGAATAAAAAACACT
AAGATGCATTGTCAGTATGAAACACAAGCCAAAGTTGCTAACAATAGGATCAATTCTTACTTACTGGCAA
TGTTACGAGGAATCTTGGTAGGAGGATGTTTGGCAACATAACGTTCTTTTGAATTTGTTTTTACACGACG
AGTAATGTTCTTCTGAAACTGTGTGTTTGCACGACGCTGAGAGGGAGTTTGAACCGTCTAAAAGACATAG
TTAGGATCCATGATGCACAGATTTCTAAAGATAAAACTACTTACAGGCATGTTGGTTTATTAAAAAAGAA
AAACAGGAATGATAAGAGGGAAAGAATACGTGTACAGAGCAAGTGTGGAAAGATATGCTGAAGACGTTTG
TATGAACAATGCCAAGCTGTAAAGCTAGACTTTCAAAGTACACACTAATACGTTATACTATATACCAAAC
AAAAGGGTACGAACTTACAGTGTTTACCAATGTCAGCAATACTACACTACGCTATGATACACTACGTTGT
GTATCACTATATGTCACATGTTCTAATTATATATCGTACCATGCCCAACCTGCATTAATGAATCGGCCAA
CGCGCGGGGAGAGGCGGTTTGCGTATTGGGCGCTCTTCCGCTTCCTCGCTCACTGACTCGCTGCGCTCGG
TCGTTCGGCTGCGGCGAGCGGTATCAGCTCACTCAAAGGCGGTAATACGGTTATCCACAGAATCAGGGGA
TAACGCAGGAAAGAACATGTGAGCAAAAGGCCAGCAAAAGGCCAGGAACCGTAAAAAGGCCGCGTTGCTG
GCGTTTTTCCATAGGCTCCGCCCCCCTGACGAGCATCACAAAAATCGACGCTCAAGTCAGAGGTGGCGAA
ACCCGACAGGACTATAAAGATACCAGGCGTTTCCCCCTGGAAGCTCCCTCGTGCGCTCTCCTGTTCCGAC
CCTGCCGCTTACCGGATACCTGTCCGCCTTTCTCCCTTCGGGAAGCGTGGCGCTTTCTCATAGCTCACGC
TGTAGGTATCTCAGTTCGGTGTAGGTCGTTCGCTCCAAGCTGGGCTGTGTGCACGAACCCCCCGTTCAGC
CCGACCGCTGCGCCTTATCCGGTAACTATCGTCTTGAGTCCAACCCGGTAAGACACGACTTATCGCCACT
GGCAGCAGCCACTGGTAACAGGATTAGCAGAGCGAGGTATGTAGGCGGTGCTACAGAGTTCTTGAAGTGG
TGGCCTAACTACGGCTACACTAGAAGAACAGTATTTGGTATCTGCGCTCTGCTGAAGCCAGTTACCTTCG
GAAAAAGAGTTGGTAGCTCTTGATCCGGCAAACAAACCACCGCTGGTAGCGGTGGTTTTTTTGTTTGCAA
GCAGCAGATTACGCGCAGAAAAAAAGGATCTCAAGAAGATCCTTTGATCTTTTCTACGGGGTCTGACGCT
CAGTGGAACGAAAACTCACGTTAAGGGATTTTGGTCATGAGATTATCAAAAAGGATCTTCACCTAGATCC
TTTTAAATTAAAAATGAAGTTTTAAATCAATCTAAAGTATATATGAGTAAACTTGGTCTGACAGTTACCA
ATGCTTAATCAGTGAGGCACCTATCTCAGCGATCTGTCTATTTCGTTCATCCATAGTTGCCTGACTCCCC
GTCGTGTAGATAACTACGATACGGGAGGGCTTACCATCTGGCCCCAGTGCTGCAATGATACCGCGAGACC
CACGCTCACCGGCTCCAGATTTATCAGCAATAAACCAGCCAGCCGGAAGGGCCGAGCGCAGAAGTGGTCC
TGCAACTTTATCCGCCTCCATCCAGTCTATTAATTGTTGCCGGGAAGCTAGAGTAAGTAGTTCGCCAGTT
AATAGTTTGCGCAACGTTGTTGCCATTGCTACAGGCATCGTGGTGTCACGCTCGTCGTTTGGTATGGCTT
CATTCAGCTCCGGTTCCCAACGATCAAGGCGAGTTACATGATCCCCCATGTTGTGCAAAAAAGCGGTTAG
CTCCTTCGGTCCTCCGATCGTTGTCAGAAGTAAGTTGGCCGCAGTGTTATCACTCATGGTTATGGCAGCA
CTGCATAATTCTCTTACTGTCATGCCATCCGTAAGATGCTTTTCTGTGACTGGTGAGTACTCAACCAAGT
CATTCTGAGAATAGTGTATGCGGCGACCGAGTTGCTCTTGCCCGGCGTCAATACGGGATAATACCGCGCC
ACATAGCAGAACTTTAAAAGTGCTCATCATTGGAAAACGTTCTTCGGGGCGAAAACTCTCAAGGATCTTA
CCGCTGTTGAGATCCAGTTCGATGTAACCCACTCGTGCACCCAACTGATCTTCAGCATCTTTTACTTTCA
CCAGCGTTTCTGGGTGAGCAAAAACAGGAAGGCAAAATGCCGCAAAAAAGGGAATAAGGGCGACACGGAA
ATGTTGAATACTCATACTCTTCCTTTTTCAATATTATTGAAGCATTTATCAGGGTTATTGTCTCATGAGC
GGATACATATTTGAATGTATTTAGAAAAATAAACAAATAGGGGTTCCGCGCACATTTCCCCGAAAAGTGC
CACCTGACGTCTAAGAAACCATTATTATCATGACATTAACCTATAAAAATAGGCGTATCACGAGGCCCTT
TCGTCTCGCGCGTTTCGGTGATGACGGTGAAAACCTCTGACACATGCAGCTCCCGGAGACGGTCACAGCT
TGTCTGTAAGCGGATGCCGGGAGCAGACAAGCCCGTCAGGGCGCGTCAGCGGGTGTTGGCGGGTGTCGGG
GCTGGCTTAACTATGCGGCATCAGAGCAGATTGTACTGAGAGTGCACCATATGGACATATTGTCGTTAGA
ACGCGGCTACAATTAATACATAACCTTATGTATCATACACATACGATTTAGGTGACACTATA
