>Addgene plasmid #41028 | pDM291-tetR'-tup11Δ70 | addgene partial sequence | sequence record 55496 | CMV-F 5'-CGCAAATGGGCGGTAGGCGTG-3'
ATCGCCTGGAGACGCCATCCACGCTGTTTTGACCTCCATAGAAGACACCGGGACCGATCCAGCCTCCGCG
GCCCCGAATTCATATGTCTAGATTAGATAAAAGTAAAGTGATTAACAGCGCATTAGAGCTGCTTAATGAG
GTCGGAATCGAAGGTTTAACAACCCGTAAACTCGCCCAGAAGCTTGGTGTAGAGCAGCCTACACTGTATT
GGCATGTAAAAAATAAGCGGGCTTTGCTCGACGCCTTAGCCATTGAGATGTTAGATAGGCACCATACTCA
CTTTTGCCCTTTAAAAGGGGAAAGCTGGCAAGATTTTTTACGCAATAACGCTAAAAGTTTTAGATGTGCT
TTACTAAGTCATCGCAATGGAGCAAAAGTACATTCAGATACACGGCCTACAGAAAAACAGTATGAAACTC
TCGAAAATCAATTAGCCTTTTTATGCCAACAAGGTTTTTCACTAGAGAACGCGTTATATGCACTCAGCGC
TGTGGGGCATTTTACTTTAGGTTGCGTATTGGAAGATCAAGAGCATCAAGTCGCTAAAGAAGAAAGGGAA
ACACCTACTACTGATAGTATGCCGCCATTATTACGACAAGCTATCGAATTATTTGATCACCAAGGTGCAG
AGCCAGCCTTCTTATTCGGCCTTGAATTGATCATATGCGGATTAGAAAAACAACTTAAATGTGAAAGTGG
ATCTGTTAGTATGCAGCCGTCACTTAGAAGTGAGTATGAGTACCCTGTTTTTTCTCATGTTCAGGCAGGG
ATGTTCTCACCTAAGCT
