>Addgene plasmid #41028 | pDM291-tetR'-tup11Δ70 | addgene partial sequence | sequence record 55511 | TetR-F1 5'-TTGATCACCAAGGTGCAGAG-3'
GCGGATTAGAAAAACAACTTAAATGTGAAAGTGGATCTGTTAGTATGCAGCCGTCACTTAGAAGTGAGTA
TGAGTACCCTGTTTTTTCTCATGTTCAGGCAGGGATGTTCTCACCTAAGCTTAGAACCTTTACCAAAGGT
GATGCGGAGAGATGGGTAAGCGGTACCTACGAAAAAGATATCAACAAGTTGAAGCGAGAGCTTGAAGAAT
TAGGTGTCGAAGCGAATACCGCAAGTTATAGAAATCGTGGAGAAAGATCTGAACTTGCCGCTTCTAATAA
TCAAGTTACCCATATTGATCAGGAACATCCCTCTCAAACCAAATCTACTTCTCAGCCTCCAAGTAACCAT
CTACCTGCCTTTCAGCAAATCCCTCCAATTCACCAATCAGCTTATCCTCAAAATAATGTTGCTGAAGTAT
TGATGCCTCCAATTCCTCCTTCAGTAGAGGCTTCTAGCGGGCAAAATTTTAATCAGGGAATTGCTTCTCA
AAATCCCGCGATATCTACATCCAATTTACCTAGTACTACACCTTTATATATCCCTCCTGTTAATTACGGA
GCAAATCAGGTTTCTCAACAACCAAATCCTCAATTGCCTGGTGTTTCCAATTATTATAATCCAAGTGCTA
CTTCAAAACCTGCTGTGAATGTCCAGCCACCGCGTATTCCTACCAAAGCAACTCCTTCGGCTGAACCTTC
TATGACTGCTTCTGCGAATGCTGGTTCTATATCCCAAGCGGGTCCTGATGGAGAATATCAGGGAAGAGAA
CAGATTGCTCCAGTTTCAGATACAGAAGCTGCTAGAAAG
